>Addgene plasmid #124654 | Cytosolic Fyn FRET Biosensor | addgene full sequence | sequence record 353480 | Addgene NGS Result
TCGACATTGATTATTGACTAGTTATTAATAGTAATCAATTACGGGGTCATTAGTTCATAGCCCATATATG
GAGTTCCGCGTTACATAACTTACGGTAAATGGCCCGCCTGGCTGACCGCCCAACGACCCCCGCCCATTGA
CGTCAATAATGACGTATGTTCCCATAGTAACGCCAATAGGGACTTTCCATTGACGTCAATGGGTGGAGTA
TTTACGGTAAACTGCCCACTTGGCAGTACATCAAGTGTATCATATGCCAAGTACGCCCCCTATTGACGTC
AATGACGGTAAATGGCCCGCCTGGCATTATGCCCAGTACATGACCTTATGGGACTTTCCTACTTGGCAGT
ACATCTACGTATTAGTCATCGCTATTACCATGGTCGAGGTGAGCCCCACGTTCTGCTTCACTCTCCCCAT
CTCCCCCCCCTCCCCACCCCCAATTTTGTATTTATTTATTTTTTAATTATTTTGTGCAGCGATGGGGGCG
GGGGGGGGGGGGGCGCGCGCCAGGCGGGGCGGGGCGGGGCGAGGGGCGGGGCGGGGCGAGGCGGAGAGGT
GCGGCGGCAGCCAATCAGAGCGGCGCGCTCCGAAAGTTTCCTTTTATGGCGAGGCGGCGGCGGCGGCGGC
CCTATAAAAAGCGAAGCGCGCGGCGGGCGGGAGTCGCTGCGCGCTGCCTTCGCCCCGTGCCCCGCTCCGC
CGCCGCCTCGCGCCGCCCGCCCCGGCTCTGACTGACCGCGTTACTCCCACAGGTGAGCGGGCGGGACGGC
CCTTCTCCTCCGGGCTGTAATTAGCGCTTGGTTTAATGACGGCTTGTTTCTTTTCTGTGGCTGCGTGAAA
GCCTTGAGGGGCTCCGGGAGGGCCCTTTGTGCGGGGGGAGCGGCTCGGGGGGTGCGTGCGTGTGTGTGTG
CGTGGGGAGCGCCGCGTGCGGCTCCGCGCTGCCCGGCGGCTGTGAGCGCTGCGGGCGCGGCGCGGGGCTT
TGTGCGCTCCGCAGTGTGCGCGAGGGGAGCGCGGCCGGGGGCGGTGCCCCGCGGTGCGGGGGGGGCTGCG
AGGGGAACAAAGGCTGCGTGCGGGGTGTGTGCGTGGGGGGGTGAGCAGGGGGTGTGGGCGCGTCGGTCGG
GCTGCAACCCCCCCTGCACCCCCCTCCCCGAGTTGCTGAGCACGGCCCGGCTTCGGGTGCGGGGCTCCGT
ACGGGGCGTGGCGCGGGGCTCGCCGTGCCGGGCGGGGGGTGGCGGCAGGTGGGGGTGCCGGGCGGGGCGG
GGCCGCCTCGGGCCGGGGAGGGCTCGGGGGAGGGGCGCGGCGGCCCCCGGAGCGCCGGCGGCTGTCGAGG
CGCGGCGAGCCGCAGCCATTGCCTTTTATGGTAATCGTGCGAGAGGGCGCAGGGACTTCCTTTGTCCCAA
ATCTGTGCGGAGCCGAAATCTGGGAGGCGCCGCCGCACCCCCTCTAGCGGGCGCGGGGCGAAGCGGTGCG
GCGCCGGCAGGAAGGAAATGGGCGGGGAGGGCCTTCGTGCGTCGCCGCGCCGCCGTCCCCTTCTCCCTCT
CCAGCCTCGGGGCTGTCCGCGGGGGGACGGCTGCCTTCGGGGGGGACGGGGCAGGGCGGGGTTCGGCTTC
TGGCGTGTGACCGGCGGCTCTAGCTAGAGCCTCTGCTAACCATGTTCATGCCTTCTTCTTTTTCCTACAG
CTCCTGGGCAACGTGCTGGTTATTGTGCTGTCTCATCATTTTGGCAAAGAATTCTATGGTGAGCAAGGGC
GAGGAGCTGTTCACCGGGGTGGTGCCCATCCTGGTCGAGCTGGACGGCGACGTAAACGGCCACAGGTTCA
GCGTGTCCGGCGAGGGCGAGGGCGATGCCACCTACGGCAAGCTGACCCTGAAGTTCATCTGCACCACCGG
CAAGCTGCCCGTGCCCTGGCCCACCCTCGTGACCACCCTGACCTGGGGCGTGCAGTGCTTCAGCCGCTAC
CCCGACCACATGAAGCAGCACGACTTCTTCAAGTCCGCCATGCCCGAAGGCTACGTCCAGGAGCGTACCA
TCTTCTTCAAGGACGACGGCAACTACAAGACCCGCGCCGAGGTGAAGTTCGAGGGCGACACCCTGGTGAA
CCGCATCGAGCTGAAGGGCATCGACTTCAAGGAGGACGGCAACATCCTGGGGCACAAGCTGGAGTACAAC
TACATCAGCCACAACGTCTATATCACCGCCGACAAGCAGAAGAACGGCATCAAGGCCCACTTCAAGATCC
GCCACAACATCGAGGACGGCAGCGTGCAGCTCGCCGACCACTACCAGCAGAACACCCCCATCGGCGACGG
CCCCGTGCTGCTGCCCGACAACCACTACCTGAGCACCCAGTCCGCCCTGAGCAAAGACCCCAACGAGAAG
CGCGATCACATGGTCCTGCTGGAGTTCGTGACCGCCGCCCGCATGCATTGGTATTTTGGGAAGATCACTC
GTCGGGAGTCCGAGCGGCTGCTGCTCAACCCCGAAAACCCCCGGGGAACCTTCTTGGTCCGGGAGAGCGA
GACGACAAAAGGTGCCTATGCCCTCTCCGTTTCTGACTTTGACAACGCCAAGGGGCTCAATGTGAAGCAC
TACAAGATCCGCAAGCTGGACAGCGGCGGCTTCTACATCACCTCACGCACACAGTTCAGCAGCCTGCAGC
AGCTGGTGGCCTACTACTCCAAACATGCTGATGGCTTGTGCCACCGCCTGACTAACGTCTGTGGGTCTAC
ATCTGGATCTGGGAAGCCGGGTTCTGGTGAGGGTTCTGAGAAGATCGAGGGCACCTACGGCGTCGTGGAG
CTCTCTAAAGGTGAAGAATTATTCACTGGTGTTGTCCCAATTTTGGTTGAATTAGATGGTGATGTTAATG
GTCACAAATTTTCTGTCTCCGGTGAAGGTGAAGGTGATGCTACGTACGGTAAATTGACCTTAAAATTACT
CTGTACTACTGGTAAATTGCCAGTTCCATGGCCAACCTTAGTCACTACTTTAGGTTATGGTGTTCAATGT
TTTGCTAGATACCCAGATCATATGAAACAACATGACTTTTTCAAGTCTGCCATGCCAGAAGGTTATGTTC
AAGAAAGAACTATTTTTTTCAAAGATGACGGTAACTACAAGACCAGAGCTGAAGTCAAGTTTGAAGGTGA
TACCTTAGTTAATAGAATCGAATTAAAAGGTATTGATTTTAAAGAAGATGGTAACATTTTAGGTCACAAA
TTGGAATACAACTATAACTCTCACAATGTTTACATCACTGCTGACAAACAAAAGAATGGTATCAAAGCTA
ACTTCAAAATTAGACACAACATTGAAGATGGTGGTGTTCAATTAGCTGACCATTATCAACAAAATACTCC
AATTGGTGATGGTCCAGTCTTGTTACCAGACAACCATTACTTATCCTATCAATCTGCCTTATTCAAAGAT
CCAAACGAAAAGAGAGACCACATGGTCTTGTTAGAATTTTTGACTGCTGCTGGTATTACCGAGGGTATGA
ATGAATTGTACAAATAAGTCGACGGATCTTTTTCCCTCTGCCAAAAATTATGGGGACATCATGAAGCCCC
TTGAGCATCTGACTTCTGGCTAATAAAGGAAATTTATTTTCATTGCAATAGTGTGTTGGAATTTTTTGTG
TCTCTCACTCGGAAGGACATATGGGAGGGCAAATCATTTAAAACATCAGAATGAGTATTTGGTTTAGAGT
TTGGCAACATATGCCCATATGCTGGCTGCCATGAACAAAGGTTGGCTATAAAGAGGTCATCAGTATATGA
AACAGCCCCCTGCTGTCCATTCCTTATTCCATAGAAAAGCCTTGACTTGAGGTTAGATTTTTTTTATATT
TTGTTTTGTGTTATTTTTTTCTTTAACATCCCTAAAATTTTCCTTACATGTTTTACTAGCCAGATTTTTC
CTCCTCTCCTGACTACTCCCAGTCATAGCTGTCCCTCTTCTCTTATGGAGATCCCTCGACCTGCAGCCCA
AGCTTGGCGTAATCATGGTCATAGCTGTTTCCTGTGTGAAATTGTTATCCGCTCACAATTCCACACAACA
TACGAGCCGGAAGCATAAAGTGTAAAGCCTGGGGTGCCTAATGAGTGAGCTAACTCACATTAATTGCGTT
GCGCTCACTGCCCGCTTTCCAGTCGGGAAACCTGTCGTGCCAGCGGATCCGCATCTCAATTAGTCAGCAA
CCATAGTCCCGCCCCTAACTCCGCCCATCCCGCCCCTAACTCCGCCCAGTTCCGCCCATTCTCCGCCCCA
TGGCTGACTAATTTTTTTTATTTATGCAGAGGCCGAGGCCGCCTCGGCCTCTGAGCTATTCCAGAAGTAG
TGAGGAGGCTTTTTTGGAGGCCTAGGCTTTTGCAAAAAGCTAACTTGTTTATTGCAGCTTATAATGGTTA
CAAATAAAGCAATAGCATCACAAATTTCACAAATAAAGCATTTTTTTCACTGCATTCTAGTTGTGGTTTG
TCCAAACTCATCAATGTATCTTATCATGTCTGGATCCGCTGCATTAATGAATCGGCCAACGCGCGGGGAG
AGGCGGTTTGCGTATTGGGCGCTCTTCCGCTTCCTCGCTCACTGACTCGCTGCGCTCGGTCGTTCGGCTG
CGGCGAGCGGTATCAGCTCACTCAAAGGCGGTAATACGGTTATCCACAGAATCAGGGGATAACGCAGGAA
AGAACATGTGAGCAAAAGGCCAGCAAAAGGCCAGGAACCGTAAAAAGGCCGCGTTGCTGGCGTTTTTCCA
TAGGCTCCGCCCCCCTGACGAGCATCACAAAAATCGACGCTCAAGTCAGAGGTGGCGAAACCCGACAGGA
CTATAAAGATACCAGGCGTTTCCCCCTGGAAGCTCCCTCGTGCGCTCTCCTGTTCCGACCCTGCCGCTTA
CCGGATACCTGTCCGCCTTTCTCCCTTCGGGAAGCGTGGCGCTTTCTCATAGCTCACGCTGTAGGTATCT
CAGTTCGGTGTAGGTCGTTCGCTCCAAGCTGGGCTGTGTGCACGAACCCCCCGTTCAGCCCGACCGCTGC
GCCTTATCCGGTAACTATCGTCTTGAGTCCAACCCGGTAAGACACGACTTATCGCCACTGGCAGCAGCCA
CTGGTAACAGGATTAGCAGAGCGAGGTATGTAGGCGGTGCTACAGAGTTCTTGAAGTGGTGGCCTAACTA
CGGCTACACTAGAAGAACAGTATTTGGTATCTGCGCTCTGCTGAAGCCAGTTACCTTCGGAAAAAGAGTT
GGTAGCTCTTGATCCGGCAAACAAACCACCGCTGGTAGCGGTGGTTTTTTTGTTTGCAAGCAGCAGATTA
CGCGCAGAAAAAAAGGATCTCAAGAAGATCCTTTGATCTTTTCTACGGGGTCTGACGCTCAGTGGAACGA
AAACTCACGTTAAGGGATTTTGGTCATGAGATTATCAAAAAGGATCTTCACCTAGATCCTTTTAAATTAA
AAATGAAGTTTTAAATCAATCTAAAGTATATATGAGTAAACTTGGTCTGACAGTTACCAATGCTTAATCA
GTGAGGCACCTATCTCAGCGATCTGTCTATTTCGTTCATCCATAGTTGCCTGACTCCCCGTCGTGTAGAT
AACTACGATACGGGAGGGCTTACCATCTGGCCCCAGTGCTGCAATGATACCGCGAGACCCACGCTCACCG
GCTCCAGATTTATCAGCAATAAACCAGCCAGCCGGAAGGGCCGAGCGCAGAAGTGGTCCTGCAACTTTAT
CCGCCTCCATCCAGTCTATTAATTGTTGCCGGGAAGCTAGAGTAAGTAGTTCGCCAGTTAATAGTTTGCG
CAACGTTGTTGCCATTGCTACAGGCATCGTGGTGTCACGCTCGTCGTTTGGTATGGCTTCATTCAGCTCC
GGTTCCCAACGATCAAGGCGAGTTACATGATCCCCCATGTTGTGCAAAAAAGCGGTTAGCTCCTTCGGTC
CTCCGATCGTTGTCAGAAGTAAGTTGGCCGCAGTGTTATCACTCATGGTTATGGCAGCACTGCATAATTC
TCTTACTGTCATGCCATCCGTAAGATGCTTTTCTGTGACTGGTGAGTACTCAACCAAGTCATTCTGAGAA
TAGTGTATGCGGCGACCGAGTTGCTCTTGCCCGGCGTCAATACGGGATAATACCGCGCCACATAGCAGAA
CTTTAAAAGTGCTCATCATTGGAAAACGTTCTTCGGGGCGAAAACTCTCAAGGATCTTACCGCTGTTGAG
ATCCAGTTCGATGTAACCCACTCGTGCACCCAACTGATCTTCAGCATCTTTTACTTTCACCAGCGTTTCT
GGGTGAGCAAAAACAGGAAGGCAAAATGCCGCAAAAAAGGGAATAAGGGCGACACGGAAATGTTGAATAC
TCATACTCTTCCTTTTTCAATATTATTGAAGCATTTATCAGGGTTATTGTCTCATGAGCGGATACATATT
TGAATGTATTTAGAAAAATAAACAAATAGGGGTTCCGCGCACATTTCCCCGAAAAGTGCCACCTGGGTCG
A
Features (pLannotate 1.2.2; 19 found; start..end, strand, type, name):
      3..382     +  enhancer       CMV enhancer: human cytomegalovirus immediate early enhancer
    384..659     +  promoter       chicken β-actin promoter: No description available
    660..1680    +  intron         chimeric intron: chimera between introns from chicken β-actin and rabbit β-globin
   1678..1734    +  CDS            HBB (fragment): HBB_LEPEU - Experimental evidence at protein level: Swiss-Prot protein existence level 1. Involved in oxygen transport from the lung to the various peripheral tissues. From Lepus europaeus (European hare).
   1742..2419    +  CDS            Enhanced Cyan-Emitting GFP: Enhanced Cyan-Emitting GFP is a basic (constitutively fluorescent) cyan fluorescent protein published in 2002, derived from Aequorea victoria.
   2429..2722    +  CDS            V-SRC (fragment): SRC_AVISR - Experimental evidence at protein level: Swiss-Prot protein existence level 1. This phosphoprotein, required for both the initiation and the maintenance of neoplastic transformation, is a protein kinase that catalyzes the phosphorylation of tyrosine residues in vitro. From Avian sarcoma virus (strain rASV1441).
   2804..3514    +  CDS            YPet: yellow fluorescent protein optimized for FRET with CyPet (Nguyen and Daugherty, 2005)
   3592..3647    +  polyA_signal   β-globin poly(A) signal: rabbit β-globin polyadenylation signal (Gil and Proudfoot, 1987)
   4032..4048    -  protein_bind   lac operator: The lac repressor binds to the lac operator to inhibit transcription in E. coli. This inhibition can be relieved by adding lactose or isopropyl-β-D-thiogalactopyranoside (IPTG). lac repressor encoded by lacI
   4056..4086    -  promoter       lac promoter: promoter for the E. coli lac operon
   4101..4122    -  protein_bind   CAP binding site: CAP binding activates transcription in the presence of cAMP. E. coli catabolite activator protein
   4135..4174    -  CDS            lacI (fragment): lac repressor; lacI; The lac repressor binds to the lac operator to inhibit transcription in E. coli. This inhibition can be relieved by adding lactose or isopropyl-β-D-thiogalactopyranoside (IPTG).
   4181..4203    +  promoter       SV40 promoter (fragment): SV40 enhancer and early promoter
   4227..4362    +  rep_origin     SV40 ori: SV40 origin of replication
   4382..4516    +  polyA_signal   SV40 poly(A) signal: SV40 polyadenylation signal
   4518..4572    -  CDS            lacI (fragment): lac repressor; lacI; The lac repressor binds to the lac operator to inhibit transcription in E. coli. This inhibition can be relieved by adding lactose or isopropyl-β-D-thiogalactopyranoside (IPTG).
   4755..5343    -  rep_origin     ori: high-copy-number ColE1/pMB1/pBR322/pUC origin of replication
   5514..6374    -  CDS            AmpR: β-lactamase; bla; confers resistance to ampicillin, carbenicillin, and related antibiotics
   6375..6479    -  promoter       AmpR promoter: bla
