[The description below was written by a language model from this plasmid's Addgene catalogue record and pLannotate feature annotations shown in this document.]
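Description:
Cytosolic Fyn FRET Biosensor is a mammalian expression plasmid built on a pCAGGS backbone (with the backbone SalI site mutated) that encodes a genetically encoded, single-chain reporter of Fyn tyrosine kinase activity. It is propagated in E. coli as a high-copy plasmid through a ColE1/pUC-type origin and selected with ampicillin via the AmpR (β-lactamase) cassette. The catalogue entry lists neomycin/G418 as a mammalian selectable marker, but the annotated sequence shows no neomycin resistance gene, only a fragment of the SV40 promoter, the SV40 origin and an SV40 poly(A) signal, so stable selection is not supported by the feature table. Short lac promoter/operator and lacI fragments are backbone remnants.

Expression is driven by the composite CAG arrangement: the CMV immediate-early enhancer, the chicken β-actin promoter and a chimeric β-actin/β-globin intron, with a rabbit β-globin polyadenylation signal downstream, giving strong constitutive transcription in many mammalian cell types. The synthetic insert of roughly 1.8 kb is a fusion of ECFP, an SH2 domain (annotated by similarity to Src, and described as mutated to improve sensitivity), a kinase substrate peptide, a linker and YPet. In sensors of this design, phosphorylation of the substrate by the kinase promotes intramolecular binding to the SH2 domain, changing the distance or orientation between the cyan donor and yellow acceptor and therefore the FRET ratio. No membrane-targeting sequence is annotated, consistent with the name, so the sensor reports activity in the cytosol. It is intended for live-cell ratiometric imaging of Fyn activity, and the associated study concerns how submembrane localization regulates Fyn.
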