Addgene plasmid #124654: Cytosolic Fyn FRET Biosensor
Purpose: FRET biosensor. The highly sensitive biosensor has a mutated SH2 domain, ECFP and YPet
Depositing lab: Yingxiao Wang. Depositing organization: University of California, San Diego (UCSD). Publication: Sensitive FRET Biosensor Reveals Fyn Kinase Regulation by Submembrane Localization. Ouyang M, Wan R, Qin Q, Peng Q, Wang P, Wu J, Allen M, Shi Y, Laub S, Deng L, Lu S, Wang Y. ACS Sens. 2019 Jan 25;4(1):76-86. doi: 10.1021/acssensors.8b00896. Epub 2019 Jan 9. PubMed 30588803.
Backbone
  Vector backbone: pCAGGS
  Backbone manufacturer: Michiyuki Matsuda lab at Tokyo University / Addgene
  Backbone size w/o insert (bp): 4739
  Total vector size (bp): 6521
  Modifications to backbone: Sal I in the backbone was mutated.
  Vector type: Mammalian Expression
  Selectable markers: Neomycin (select with G418)
Growth in bacteria
  Bacterial resistance: Ampicillin, 100 μg/mL
  Growth temperature: 37°C
  Growth strain: DH5alpha
  Copy number: High Copy
Gene/Insert
  Gene/Insert name: Synthetic gene containing ECFP-SH2 domain-substrate-linker-YPet (alt name: Cytosolic Fyn Biosensor)
  Insert size (bp): 1782
Terms and licenses: Academic/Nonprofit Terms; Industry Terms: Not Available to Industry
How to cite: Cytosolic Fyn FRET Biosensor was a gift from Yingxiao Wang (Addgene plasmid # 124654 ; http://n2t.net/addgene:124654 ; RRID:Addgene_124654)
