>Addgene plasmid #124654 | Cytosolic Fyn FRET Biosensor | depositor partial sequence | sequence record 354779 | Cytosolic Fyn FRET Biosensor sequence 1782 bps
ATGGTGAGCAAGGGCGAGGAGCTGTTCACCGGGGTGGTGCCCATCCTGGTCGAGCTGGACGGCGACGTAA
ACGGCCACAGGTTCAGCGTGTCCGGCGAGGGCGAGGGCGATGCCACCTACGGCAAGCTGACCCTGAAGTT
CATCTGCACCACCGGCAAGCTGCCCGTGCCCTGGCCCACCCTCGTGACCACCCTGACCTGGGGCGTGCAG
TGCTTCAGCCGCTACCCCGACCACATGAAGCAGCACGACTTCTTCAAGTCCGCCATGCCCGAAGGCTACG
TCCAGGAGCGTACCATCTTCTTCAAGGACGACGGCAACTACAAGACCCGCGCCGAGGTGAAGTTCGAGGG
CGACACCCTGGTGAACCGCATCGAGCTGAAGGGCATCGACTTCAAGGAGGACGGCAACATCCTGGGGCAC
AAGCTGGAGTACAACTACATCAGCCACAACGTCTATATCACCGCCGACAAGCAGAAGAACGGCATCAAGG
CCCACTTCAAGATCCGCCACAACATCGAGGACGGCAGCGTGCAGCTCGCCGACCACTACCAGCAGAACAC
CCCCATCGGCGACGGCCCCGTGCTGCTGCCCGACAACCACTACCTGAGCACCCAGTCCGCCCTGAGCAAA
GACCCCAACGAGAAGCGCGATCACATGGTCCTGCTGGAGTTCGTGACCGCCGCCCGCATGCATTGGTATT
TTGGGAAGATCACTCGTCGGGAGTCCGAGCGGCTGCTGCTCAACCCCGAAAACCCCCGGGGAACCTTCTT
GGTCCGGGAGAGCGAGACGACAAAAGGTGCCTATGCCCTCTCCGTTTCTGACTTTGACAACGCCAAGGGG
CTCAATGTGAAGCACTACAAGATCCGCAAGCTGGACAGCGGCGGCTTCTACATCACCTCACGCACACAGT
TCAGCAGCCTGCAGCAGCTGGTGGCCTACTACTCCAAACATGCTGATGGCTTGTGCCACCGCCTGACTAA
CGTCTGTGGGTCTACATCTGGATCTGGGAAGCCGGGTTCTGGTGAGGGTTCTGAGAAGATCGAGGGCACG
TACGGCGTCGTGGAGCTCTCTAAAGGTGAAGAATTATTCACTGGTGTTGTCCCAATTTTGGTTGAATTAG
ATGGTGATGTTAATGGTCACAAATTTTCTGTCTCCGGTGAAGGTGAAGGTGATGCTACGTACGGTAAATT
GACCTTAAAATTACTCTGTACTACTGGTAAATTGCCAGTTCCATGGCCAACCTTAGTCACTACTTTAGGT
TATGGTGTTCAATGTTTTGCTAGATACCCAGATCATATGAAACAACATGACTTTTTCAAGTCTGCCATGC
CAGAAGGTTATGTTCAAGAAAGAACTATTTTTTTCAAAGATGACGGTAACTACAAGACCAGAGCTGAAGT
CAAGTTTGAAGGTGATACCTTAGTTAATAGAATCGAATTAAAAGGTATTGATTTTAAAGAAGATGGTAAC
ATTTTAGGTCACAAATTGGAATACAACTATAACTCTCACAATGTTTACATCACTGCTGACAAACAAAAGA
ATGGTATCAAAGCTAACTTCAAAATTAGACACAACATTGAAGATGGTGGTGTTCAATTAGCTGACCATTA
TCAACAAAATACTCCAATTGGTGATGGTCCAGTCTTGTTACCAGACAACCATTACTTATCCTATCAATCT
GCCTTATTCAAAGATCCAAACGAAAAGAGAGACCACATGGTCTTGTTAGAATTTTTGACTGCTGCTGGTA
TTACCGAGGGTATGAATGAATTGTACAAATAA
